Addgene plasmid #183644: pcDNA3.3-hAP1 1-419
Purpose: To (ectopically) express a mutant of ATP6AP1 lacking the interacting domain with PEN2; mammalian expression
Depositing lab: Sheng-cai Lin. Depositing organization: Xiamen University. Publication: Low-dose metformin targets the lysosomal AMPK pathway through PEN2. Ma T, Tian X, Zhang B, Li M, Wang Y, Yang C, Wu J, Wei X, Qu Q, Yu Y, Long S, Feng JW, Li C, Zhang C, Xie C, Wu Y, Xu Z, Chen J, Yu Y, Huang X, He Y, Yao L, Zhang L, Zhu M, Wang W, Wang ZC, Zhang M, Bao Y, Jia W, Lin SY, Ye Z, Piao HL, Deng X, Zhang CS, Lin SC. Nature. 2022 Mar;603(7899):159-165. doi: 10.1038/s41586-022-04431-8. Epub 2022 Feb 23. PubMed 35197629.
Backbone
  Vector backbone: pcDNA3.3
  Backbone size w/o insert (bp): 5400
  Vector type: Mammalian Expression
Growth in bacteria
  Bacterial resistance: Ampicillin, 100 μg/mL
  Growth temperature: 37°C
  Growth strain: NEB Stable
  Copy number: High Copy
Gene/Insert
  Gene/Insert name: ATP6AP1
  Species: H. sapiens (human)
  Insert size (bp): 1257
  Mutation: truncated ATP6AP1 mutant; contains only amino acids 1 to 419
  Entrez Gene: ATP6AP1 (a.k.a. 16A, ATP6IP1, ATP6S1, Ac45, CF2, VATPS1, XAP-3, XAP3)
  Promoter: CMV
  Tag / fusion protein: myc (C terminal on insert)
  Cloning method: Ligation Independent Cloning
Terms and licenses: Academic/Nonprofit Terms; Industry Terms: Not Available to Industry
How to cite: pcDNA3.3-hAP1 1-419 was a gift from Sheng-cai Lin (Addgene plasmid # 183644 ; http://n2t.net/addgene:183644 ; RRID:Addgene_183644)
