[The description below was written by a language model from this plasmid's Addgene catalogue record and pLannotate feature annotations shown in this document.]
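Description:
pcDNA3.3-hAP1 1-419 is a mammalian expression plasmid built on the pcDNA3.3 backbone that drives ectopic expression of a C-terminally truncated form of human ATP6AP1 (also known as Ac45), an accessory subunit of the vacuolar H+-ATPase. The 1,257 bp insert encodes only amino acids 1 to 419, which according to the record removes the region of the protein that interacts with PEN2. A myc epitope tag is recorded at the C terminus of the insert for detection, although the annotated feature table does not call it out as a separate feature. Transcription is driven by the human cytomegalovirus immediate early enhancer and promoter, and the coding sequence is followed by the herpes simplex virus thymidine kinase polyadenylation signal.

For propagation in E. coli the plasmid carries a high-copy ColE1/pUC-type origin and a β-lactamase gene conferring ampicillin resistance; an f1 phage origin is also present. A second cassette, consisting of the SV40 enhancer/early promoter, the neomycin phosphotransferase gene and an SV40 polyadenylation signal, permits selection of stably transfected mammalian cells with G418-type drugs. Small remnants of ble, lacI, the lac promoter/operator region, a bom site and a bGH poly(A) signal also appear in the annotation and are best regarded as backbone leftovers rather than functional parts. The sequenced construct is 6,727 nt, consistent with the stated backbone and insert sizes. The plasmid serves as an interaction-deficient ATP6AP1 mutant for comparison with the full-length protein, and was deposited with a study of how low-dose metformin acts through PEN2 on the lysosomal AMPK pathway.
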