Features (pLannotate 1.2.2; 18 found; start..end, strand, type, name):
    395..1186    +  CDS            neo: KKA2_KLEPN - Also known as kan, nptII. Experimental evidence at protein level: Swiss-Prot protein existence level 1. Resistance to kanamycin, neomycin, paromomycin, ribostamycin, butirosin and gentamicin B. From Klebsiella pneumoniae.
   1212..1370    +  CDS            ble (fragment): BLE_KLEPN - Experimental evidence at protein level: Swiss-Prot protein existence level 1. Binding protein with a strong affinity to the bleomycin family of antibiotics. Binds to CL990; an antimitotic-antibiotic compound. From Klebsiella pneumoniae.
   1365..1486    +  polyA_signal   SV40 poly(A) signal: SV40 polyadenylation signal
   1559..1575    -  protein_bind   lac operator: The lac repressor binds to the lac operator to inhibit transcription in E. coli. This inhibition can be relieved by adding lactose or isopropyl-β-D-thiogalactopyranoside (IPTG). lac repressor encoded by lacI
   1583..1613    -  promoter       lac promoter: promoter for the E. coli lac operon
   1628..1649    -  protein_bind   CAP binding site: CAP binding activates transcription in the presence of cAMP. E. coli catabolite activator protein
   1662..1754    -  CDS            lacI (fragment): lac repressor; lacI; The lac repressor binds to the lac operator to inhibit transcription in E. coli. This inhibition can be relieved by adding lactose or isopropyl-β-D-thiogalactopyranoside (IPTG).
   1937..2525    -  rep_origin     ori: high-copy-number ColE1/pMB1/pBR322/pUC origin of replication
   2696..3556    -  CDS            AmpR: β-lactamase; bla; confers resistance to ampicillin, carbenicillin, and related antibiotics
   3557..3661    -  promoter       AmpR promoter: bla
   3720..3772    -  misc_feature   bom (fragment): basis of mobility region from pBR322
   3927..4306    +  enhancer       CMV enhancer: human cytomegalovirus immediate early enhancer
   4307..4510    +  promoter       CMV promoter: human cytomegalovirus (CMV) immediate early promoter
   4637..5893    +  CDS            ATP6AP1 (fragment): VAS1_HUMAN - Also known as ATP6IP1, ATP6S1, VATPS1, XAP3. Experimental evidence at protein level: Swiss-Prot protein existence level 1. Accessory subunit of the proton-transporting vacuolar (V)- ATPase protein pump, which is required for luminal acidification of secretory vesicles. Guides the V-type ATPase into specialized subcellular compartments, such as neuroendocrine regulated secretory vesicles or the ruffled border of the osteoclast, thereby regulating its activity. Involved in membrane trafficking and Ca(2+)-dependent membrane fusion. May play a role in the assembly of the V-type ATPase
   6034..6082    +  polyA_signal   HSV TK poly(A) signal: herpes simplex virus thymidine kinase polyadenylation signal (Cole and Stacy, 1985)
   6173..6189    -  polyA_signal   bGH poly(A) signal (fragment): bovine growth hormone polyadenylation signal
   6284..6712    +  rep_origin     f1 ori (sequence partly withheld): f1 bacteriophage origin of replication; arrow indicates direction of (+) strand synthesis
   6726..328     +  promoter       SV40 promoter (across the origin): SV40 enhancer and early promoter
>Addgene plasmid #183644 | pcDNA3.3-hAP1 1-419 | addgene full sequence | sequence record 363138 | Addgene NGS Result
GTGTCAGTTAGGGTGTGGAAAGTCCCCAGGCTCCCCAGCAGGCAGAAGTATGCAAAGCATGCATCTCAAT
TAGTCAGCAACCAGGTGTGGAAAGTCCCCAGGCTCCCCAGCAGGCAGAAGTATGCAAAGCATGCATCTCA
ATTAGTCAGCAACCATAGTCCCGCCCCTAACTCCGCCCATCCCGCCCCTAACTCCGCCCAGTTCCGCCCA
TTCTCCGCCCCATGGCTGACTAATTTTTTTTATTTATGCAGAGGCCGAGGCCGCCTCTGCCTCTGAGCTA
TTCCAGAAGTAGTGAGGAGGCTTTTTTGGAGGCCTAGGCTTTTGCAAAAAGCTCCCGGGAGCTTGTATAT
CCATTTTCGGATCTGATCAAGAGACAGGATGAGGATCGTTTCGCATGATTGAACAAGATGGATTGCACGC
AGGTTCTCCGGCCGCTTGGGTGGAGAGGCTATTCGGCTATGACTGGGCACAACAGACAATCGGCTGCTCT
GATGCCGCCGTGTTCCGGCTGTCAGCGCAGGGGCGCCCGGTTCTTTTTGTCAAGACCGACCTGTCCGGTG
CCCTGAATGAACTGCAGGACGAGGCAGCGCGGCTATCGTGGCTGGCCACGACGGGCGTTCCTTGCGCAGC
TGTGCTCGACGTTGTCACTGAAGCGGGAAGGGACTGGCTGCTATTGGGCGAAGTGCCGGGGCAGGATCTC
CTGTCATCTCACCTTGCTCCTGCCGAGAAAGTATCCATCATGGCTGATGCAATGCGGCGGCTGCATACGC
TTGATCCGGCTACCTGCCCATTCGACCACCAAGCGAAACATCGCATCGAGCGAGCACGTACTCGGATGGA
AGCCGGTCTTGTCGATCAGGATGATCTGGACGAAGAGCATCAGGGGCTCGCGCCAGCCGAACTGTTCGCC
AGGCTCAAGGCGCGCATGCCCGACGGCGAGGATCTCGTCGTGACCCATGGCGATGCCTGCTTGCCGAATA
TCATGGTGGAAAATGGCCGCTTTTCTGGATTCATCGACTGTGGCCGGCTGGGTGTGGCGGACCGCTATCA
GGACATAGCGTTGGCTACCCGTGATATTGCTGAAGAGCTTGGCGGCGAATGGGCTGACCGCTTCCTCGTG
CTTTACGGTATCGCCGCTCCCGATTCGCAGCGCATCGCCTTCTATCGCCTTCTTGACGAGTTCTTCTGAG
CGGGACTCTGGGGTTCGCGAAATGACCGACCAAGCGACGCCCAACCTGCCATCACGAGATTTCGATTCCA
CCGCCGCCTTCTATGAAAGGTTGGGCTTCGGAATCGTTTTCCGGGACGCCGGCTGGATGATCCTCCAGCG
CGGGGATCTCATGCTGGAGTTCTTCGCCCACCCCAACTTGTTTATTGCAGCTTATAATGGTTACAAATAA
AGCAATAGCATCACAAATTTCACAAATAAAGCATTTTTTTCACTGCATTCTAGTTGTGGTTTGTCCAAAC
TCATCAATGTATCTTATCATGTCTGTATACCGTCGACCTCTAGCTAGAGCTTGGCGTAATCATGGTCATA
GCTGTTTCCTGTGTGAAATTGTTATCCGCTCACAATTCCACACAACATACGAGCCGGAAGCATAAAGTGT
AAAGCCTGGGGTGCCTAATGAGTGAGCTAACTCACATTAATTGCGTTGCGCTCACTGCCCGCTTTCCAGT
CGGGAAACCTGTCGTGCCAGCTGCATTAATGAATCGGCCAACGCGCGGGGAGAGGCGGTTTGCGTATTGG
GCGCTCTTCCGCTTCCTCGCTCACTGACTCGCTGCGCTCGGTCGTTCGGCTGCGGCGAGCGGTATCAGCT
CACTCAAAGGCGGTAATACGGTTATCCACAGAATCAGGGGATAACGCAGGAAAGAACATGTGAGCAAAAG
GCCAGCAAAAGGCCAGGAACCGTAAAAAGGCCGCGTTGCTGGCGTTTTTCCATAGGCTCCGCCCCCCTGA
CGAGCATCACAAAAATCGACGCTCAAGTCAGAGGTGGCGAAACCCGACAGGACTATAAAGATACCAGGCG
TTTCCCCCTGGAAGCTCCCTCGTGCGCTCTCCTGTTCCGACCCTGCCGCTTACCGGATACCTGTCCGCCT
TTCTCCCTTCGGGAAGCGTGGCGCTTTCTCATAGCTCACGCTGTAGGTATCTCAGTTCGGTGTAGGTCGT
TCGCTCCAAGCTGGGCTGTGTGCACGAACCCCCCGTTCAGCCCGACCGCTGCGCCTTATCCGGTAACTAT
CGTCTTGAGTCCAACCCGGTAAGACACGACTTATCGCCACTGGCAGCAGCCACTGGTAACAGGATTAGCA
GAGCGAGGTATGTAGGCGGTGCTACAGAGTTCTTGAAGTGGTGGCCTAACTACGGCTACACTAGAAGAAC
AGTATTTGGTATCTGCGCTCTGCTGAAGCCAGTTACCTTCGGAAAAAGAGTTGGTAGCTCTTGATCCGGC
AAACAAACCACCGCTGGTAGCGGTGGTTTTTTTGTTTGCAAGCAGCAGATTACGCGCAGAAAAAAAGGAT
CTCAAGAAGATCCTTTGATCTTTTCTACGGGGTCTGACGCTCAGTGGAACGAAAACTCACGTTAAGGGAT
TTTGGTCATGAGATTATCAAAAAGGATCTTCACCTAGATCCTTTTAAATTAAAAATGAAGTTTTAAATCA
ATCTAAAGTATATATGAGTAAACTTGGTCTGACAGTTACCAATGCTTAATCAGTGAGGCACCTATCTCAG
CGATCTGTCTATTTCGTTCATCCATAGTTGCCTGACTCCCCGTCGTGTAGATAACTACGATACGGGAGGG
CTTACCATCTGGCCCCAGTGCTGCAATGATACCGCGAGACCCACGCTCACCGGCTCCAGATTTATCAGCA
ATAAACCAGCCAGCCGGAAGGGCCGAGCGCAGAAGTGGTCCTGCAACTTTATCCGCCTCCATCCAGTCTA
TTAATTGTTGCCGGGAAGCTAGAGTAAGTAGTTCGCCAGTTAATAGTTTGCGCAACGTTGTTGCCATTGC
TACAGGCATCGTGGTGTCACGCTCGTCGTTTGGTATGGCTTCATTCAGCTCCGGTTCCCAACGATCAAGG
CGAGTTACATGATCCCCCATGTTGTGCAAAAAAGCGGTTAGCTCCTTCGGTCCTCCGATCGTTGTCAGAA
GTAAGTTGGCCGCAGTGTTATCACTCATGGTTATGGCAGCACTGCATAATTCTCTTACTGTCATGCCATC
CGTAAGATGCTTTTCTGTGACTGGTGAGTACTCAACCAAGTCATTCTGAGAATAGTGTATGCGGCGACCG
AGTTGCTCTTGCCCGGCGTCAATACGGGATAATACCGCGCCACATAGCAGAACTTTAAAAGTGCTCATCA
TTGGAAAACGTTCTTCGGGGCGAAAACTCTCAAGGATCTTACCGCTGTTGAGATCCAGTTCGATGTAACC
CACTCGTGCACCCAACTGATCTTCAGCATCTTTTACTTTCACCAGCGTTTCTGGGTGAGCAAAAACAGGA
AGGCAAAATGCCGCAAAAAAGGGAATAAGGGCGACACGGAAATGTTGAATACTCATACTCTTCCTTTTTC
AATATTATTGAAGCATTTATCAGGGTTATTGTCTCATGAGCGGATACATATTTGAATGTATTTAGAAAAA
TAAACAAATAGGGGTTCCGCGCACATTTCCCCGAAAAGTGCCACCTGACGTCGACGGATCGGGAGATCTC
CCGATCCCCTATGGTGCACTCTCAGTACAATCTGCTCTGATGCCGCATAGTTAAGCCAGTATCTGCTCCC
TGCTTGTGTGTTGGAGGTCGCTGAGTAGTGCGCGAGCAAAATTTAAGCTACAACAAGGCAAGGCTTGACC
GACAATTGCATGAAGAATCTGCTTAGGGTTAGGCGTTTTGCGCTGCTTCGCGATGTACGGGCCAGATATA
CGCGTTGACATTGATTATTGACTAGTTATTAATAGTAATCAATTACGGGGTCATTAGTTCATAGCCCATA
TATGGAGTTCCGCGTTACATAACTTACGGTAAATGGCCCGCCTGGCTGACCGCCCAACGACCCCCGCCCA
TTGACGTCAATAATGACGTATGTTCCCATAGTAACGCCAATAGGGACTTTCCATTGACGTCAATGGGTGG
AGTATTTACGGTAAACTGCCCACTTGGCAGTACATCAAGTGTATCATATGCCAAGTACGCCCCCTATTGA
CGTCAATGACGGTAAATGGCCCGCCTGGCATTATGCCCAGTACATGACCTTATGGGACTTTCCTACTTGG
CAGTACATCTACGTATTAGTCATCGCTATTACCATGGTGATGCGGTTTTGGCAGTACATCAATGGGCGTG
GATAGCGGTTTGACTCACGGGGATTTCCAAGTCTCCACCCCATTGACGTCAATGGGAGTTTGTTTTGGCA
CCAAAATCAACGGGACTTTCCAAAATGTCGTAACAACTCCGCCCCATTGACGCAAATGGGCGGTAGGCGT
GTACGGTGGGAGGTCTATATAAGCAGAGCTCGTTTAGTGAACCGTCAGATCGCCTGGAGACGCCATCCAC
GCTGTTTTGACCTCCATAGAAGACACCGGGACCGATCCAGCCTCCGGACTGAGCTCCTTAAGGTTAACTC
TAGAGAATTCGGATCCATGATGGCGGCCATGGCGACGGCTCGAGTGCGGATGGGGCCGCGGTGCGCCCAG
GCGCTCTGGCGCATGCCGTGGCTGCCGGTGTTTTTGTCGTTGGCGGCGGCGGCGGCGGCGGCAGCGGCGG
AGCAGCAGGTCCCGCTGGTGCTGTGGTCGAGTGACCGGGACTTGTGGGCTCCTGCGGCCGACACTCATGA
AGGCCACATCACCAGCGACTTGCAGCTCTCTACCTACTTAGATCCCGCCCTGGAGCTGGGTCCCAGGAAT
GTGCTGCTGTTCCTGCAGGACAAGCTGAGCATTGAGGATTTCACAGCATATGGCGGTGTGTTTGGAAACA
AGCAGGACAGCGCCTTTTCTAACCTAGAGAATGCCCTGGACCTGGCCCCCTCCTCACTGGTGCTTCCTGC
CGTCGACTGGTATGCAGTCAGCACTCTGACCACTTACCTGCAGGAGAAGCTCGGGGCCAGCCCCTTGCAT
GTGGACCTGGCCACCCTGCGGGAGCTGAAGCTCAATGCCAGCCTCCCTGCTCTGCTGCTCATTCGCCTGC
CCTACACAGCCAGCTCTGGTCTGATGGCACCCAGGGAAGTCCTCACAGGCAACGATGAGGTCATCGGGCA
GGTCCTGAGCACACTCAAGTCCGAAGATGTCCCATACACAGCGGCCCTCACAGCGGTCCGCCCTTCCAGG
GTGGCCCGTGATGTAGCCGTGGTGGCCGGAGGGCTAGGTCGCCAGCTGCTACAAAAACAGCCAGTATCAC
CTGTGATCCATCCTCCTGTGAGTTACAATGACACCGCTCCCCGGATCCTGTTCTGGGCCCAAAACTTCTC
TGTGGCGTACAAGGACCAGTGGGAGGACCTGACTCCCCTCACCTTTGGGGTGCAGGAACTCAACCTGACT
GGCTCCTTCTGGAATGACTCCTTTGCCAGGCTCTCACTGACCTATGAACGACTCTTTGGTACCACAGTGA
CATTCAAGTTCATTCTGGCCAACCGCCTCTACCCAGTGTCTGCCCGGCACTGGTTTACCATGGAGCGCCT
CGAAGTCCACAGCAATGGCTCCGTCGCCTACTTCAATGCTTCCCAGGTCACAGGGCCCAGCATCTACTCC
TTCCACTGCGAGTATGTCAGCAGCCTGAGCAAGAAGGGTAGTCTCCTCGTGGCCCGCACGCAGCCCTCTC
CCTGGCAGATGATGCTTCAGGACTTCCAGATCCAGGCTTTCAACGTAATGGGGGAGCAGTTCTCCTACGC
CAGCGACTGTGCCCTCGAGCCATGGAAGCTTATGGAACAAAAACTCATCTCAGAAGAGGATCTGGATATC
TAACTGACTGAACCGGTGGTCCAAACGGGGGAGGCTAACTGAAACACGGAAGGAGACAATACCGGAAGGA
ACCCGCGCTATGACGGCAATAAAAAGACAGAATAAAACGCACGGGTGTTGGGTCGTTTGTTCATAAACGC
GGGGTTCGGTCCCAGGGCTGGCACTCTGTCGATACCCCACCGAGACCCCATTGGGGCCAATACGCCCGCG
TTTCTTCCTTTTCCCCACCCCACCCCCCAAGTTCGGGTGAAGGCCCAGGGCTCGCAGCCAACGTCGGGGC
GGCAGGCCCTGCCATAGCAGATCTGCGCAGCTGGGGCTCTAGGGGGTATCCCC
[124 nt withheld, positions 6284-6407]
C
[91 nt withheld, positions 6409-6499]
A
[49 nt withheld, positions 6501-6549]
CCTTTGACGTTGGAGTCCACGTTCTTT
[37 nt withheld, positions 6577-6613]
ACCCTATCTCGGTCTATTCTTTTGATTTATAAGGGATTTTGCCGATTTCGGCCTATTGGTTAAAAAATGA
GCTGATTTAACAAAAATTTAACGCGAATTAATTCTGTGGAATGT
